Addgene plasmid #72744: pAWp7-12
Purpose: pFUGW-UBCp-RFP-[miR-132 sensor]-CMVp-GFP-[miR-124]
Depositing lab: Timothy Lu. Depositing organization: Massachusetts Institute of Technology. Publication: Massively parallel high-order combinatorial genetics in human cells. Wong AS, Choi GC, Cheng AA, Purcell O, Lu TK. Nat Biotechnol. 2015 Sep;33(9):952-61. doi: 10.1038/nbt.3326. Epub 2015 Aug 17. PubMed 26280411.
Backbone
  Vector backbone: pFUGW
  Vector type: Lentiviral
Growth in bacteria
  Bacterial resistance: Ampicillin, 100 μg/mL
  Growth temperature: 37°C
  Growth strain: Stbl3
  Copy number: Unknown
Gene/Insert
  Gene/Insert name: UBCp-RFP-[miR-132 sensor]-CMVp-GFP-[miR-124]
Terms and licenses: Academic/Nonprofit Terms; Industry Terms: Not Available to Industry
How to cite: pAWp7-12 was a gift from Timothy Lu (Addgene plasmid # 72744 ; http://n2t.net/addgene:72744 ; RRID:Addgene_72744)
