[The description below was written by a language model from this plasmid's Addgene catalogue record, the feature table of its GenBank file and pLannotate feature annotations shown in this document.]
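Description:
pAWp7-12 is an 11.7 kb lentiviral transfer plasmid built on the pFUGW backbone, carrying a dual-fluorescent reporter for measuring microRNA activity in human cells. It is propagated in E. coli through a high-copy ColE1/pUC-type origin with ampicillin selection (AmpR). The backbone also contains an f1 origin and an SV40/EM7-driven bleomycin/Zeocin resistance cassette outside the viral region. The viral genome is transcribed from a CMV enhancer/promoter fused to a truncated HIV-1 5' LTR, followed by the Ψ packaging signal, a gag fragment, the RRE for Rev-dependent export and the cPPT/CTS. A WPRE and a second truncated LTR annotation close the downstream end, followed by a bGH polyadenylation signal.

The payload consists of two expression units in the same orientation. The human ubiquitin C promoter drives TurboRFP. According to the catalogue description this is followed by a miR-132 sensor, which would be target sites placed after the RFP coding sequence, although the sensor is not annotated in the feature table and presumably lies in the unannotated gap between TurboRFP and the next promoter. An internal CMV enhancer/promoter then drives EGFP, with a mir-124 precursor annotated downstream of the EGFP coding sequence, so that GFP fluorescence marks cells expressing the microRNA.

Because the expressed microRNA (miR-124) does not match the sensor (miR-132), RFP should not be repressed. The construct therefore looks like a mismatched specificity control within a sensor/miRNA series, though the record does not state this role. The associated work concerns massively parallel combinatorial genetics in human cells. The separate GenBank record covers only a 473 bp fragment annotated with an EGFP sequencing primer site and adds no further information.
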