Features (pLannotate 1.2.2; 34 found; start..end, strand, type, name):
      1..20      +  misc_feature   MCS (fragment): pBluescript multiple cloning site
     20..608     +  misc_feature   WPRE: woodchuck hepatitis virus posttranscriptional regulatory element
    545..1126    +  CDS            nef (fragment): NEF_HV1H2 - Experimental evidence at protein level: Swiss-Prot protein existence level 1. Extracellular Nef protein targets CD4(+) T-lymphocytes for apoptosis by interacting with CXCR4 surface receptors. From Human immunodeficiency virus type 1 group M subtype B (isolate HXB2) (HIV-1).
   1133..1313    +  LTR            5' LTR (truncated): truncated 5' long terminal repeat (LTR) from HIV-1
   1345..1569    +  polyA_signal   bGH poly(A) signal: bovine growth hormone polyadenylation signal
   1573..1594    +  promoter       SV40 promoter (fragment): SV40 enhancer and early promoter
   1615..2043    +  rep_origin     f1 ori (sequence partly withheld): f1 bacteriophage origin of replication; arrow indicates direction of (+) strand synthesis
   2057..2386    +  promoter       SV40 promoter: SV40 enhancer and early promoter
   2434..2481    +  promoter       EM7 promoter: synthetic bacterial promoter&nbsp
   2500..2874    +  CDS            BleoR: antibiotic-binding protein; Sh ble from Streptoalloteichus hindustanus; confers resistance to bleomycin, phleomycin, and Zeocin™
   2884..3009    +  CDS            ble (fragment): BLE_KLEPN - Experimental evidence at protein level: Swiss-Prot protein existence level 1. Binding protein with a strong affinity to the bleomycin family of antibiotics. Binds to CL990; an antimitotic-antibiotic compound. From Klebsiella pneumoniae.
   3004..3125    +  polyA_signal   SV40 poly(A) signal: SV40 polyadenylation signal
   3196..3218    -  protein_bind   lac operator (fragment): The lac repressor binds to the lac operator to inhibit transcription in E. coli. This inhibition can be relieved by adding lactose or isopropyl-β-D-thiogalactopyranoside (IPTG). lac repressor encoded by lacI
   3222..3252    -  promoter       lac promoter: promoter for the E. coli lac operon
   3267..3288    -  protein_bind   CAP binding site: CAP binding activates transcription in the presence of cAMP. E. coli catabolite activator protein
   3301..3393    -  CDS            lacI (fragment): lac repressor; lacI; The lac repressor binds to the lac operator to inhibit transcription in E. coli. This inhibition can be relieved by adding lactose or isopropyl-β-D-thiogalactopyranoside (IPTG).
   3576..4164    -  rep_origin     ori: high-copy-number ColE1/pMB1/pBR322/pUC origin of replication
   4335..5195    -  CDS            AmpR: β-lactamase; bla; confers resistance to ampicillin, carbenicillin, and related antibiotics
   5196..5300    -  promoter       AmpR promoter: bla
   5359..5411    -  misc_feature   bom (fragment): basis of mobility region from pBR322
   5566..5945    +  enhancer       CMV enhancer: human cytomegalovirus immediate early enhancer
   5946..6145    +  promoter       CMV promoter: human cytomegalovirus (CMV) immediate early promoter
   6163..6343    +  LTR            5' LTR (truncated): truncated 5' long terminal repeat (LTR) from HIV-1
   6390..6515    +  misc_feature   HIV-1 Ψ: packaging signal of human immunodeficiency virus type 1
   6499..6862    +  CDS            HIV-1 gag (fragment): gag protein from human immunodeficiency virus 1; gag
   7008..7241    +  misc_feature   RRE: The Rev response element (RRE) of HIV-1 allows for Rev-dependent mRNA export from the nucleus to the cytoplasm.
   7618..7718    +  CDS            Rev (fragment): human immunodeficiency virus 1 (HIV-1) Rev protein; rev; enhances nuclear export of unspliced and incompletely spliced viral mRNAs
   7768..7885    +  misc_feature   cPPT/CTS: central polypurine tract and central termination sequence of HIV-1
   7939..9150    +  promoter       UbC promoter: human ubiquitin C promoter
   9167..9859    +  CDS            TurboRFP: TurboRFP is a basic (constitutively fluorescent) orange fluorescent protein published in 2007, derived from Entacmaea quadricolor. It has low acid sensitivity.
   9991..10370   +  enhancer       CMV enhancer: human cytomegalovirus immediate early enhancer
  10371..10570   +  promoter       CMV promoter: human cytomegalovirus (CMV) immediate early promoter
  10599..11318   +  CDS            EGFP: the original enhanced GFP (Yang et al., 1996) mammalian codon-optimized
  11509..11588   +  ncRNA          mir-124: Accession: RF00239 - mir-124 microRNA precursor family
>Addgene plasmid #72744 | pAWp7-12 | depositor full sequence | sequence record 133527 | pAWp7-12 sequence 11679 bps
CGATATCAAGCTTATCGATAATCAACCTCTGGATTACAAAATTTGTGAAAGATTGACTGGTATTCTTAAC
TATGTTGCTCCTTTTACGCTATGTGGATACGCTGCTTTAATGCCTTTGTATCATGCTATTGCTTCCCGTA
TGGCTTTCATTTTCTCCTCCTTGTATAAATCCTGGTTGCTGTCTCTTTATGAGGAGTTGTGGCCCGTTGT
CAGGCAACGTGGCGTGGTGTGCACTGTGTTTGCTGACGCAACCCCCACTGGTTGGGGCATTGCCACCACC
TGTCAGCTCCTTTCCGGGACTTTCGCTTTCCCCCTCCCTATTGCCACGGCGGAACTCATCGCCGCCTGCC
TTGCCCGCTGCTGGACAGGGGCTCGGCTGTTGGGCACTGACAATTCCGTGGTGTTGTCGGGGAAATCATC
GTCCTTTCCTTGGCTGCTCGCCTGTGTTGCCACCTGGATTCTGCGCGGGACGTCCTTCTGCTACGTCCCT
TCGGCCCTCAATCCAGCGGACCTTCCTTCCCGCGGCCTGCTGCCGGCTCTGCGGCCTCTTCCGCGTCTTC
GCCTTCGCCCTCAGACGAGTCGGATCTCCCTTTGGGCCGCCTCCCCGCATCGATACCGTCGACCTCGAGA
CCTAGAAAAACATGGAGCAATCACAAGTAGCAATACAGCAGCTACCAATGCTGATTGTGCCTGGCTAGAA
GCACAAGAGGAGGAGGAGGTGGGTTTTCCAGTCACACCTCAGGTACCTTTAAGACCAATGACTTACAAGG
CAGCTGTAGATCTTAGCCACTTTTTAAAAGAAAAGGGGGGACTGGAAGGGCTAATTCACTCCCAACGAAG
ACAAGATATCCTTGATCTGTGGATCTACCACACACAAGGCTACTTCCCTGATTGGCAGAACTACACACCA
GGGCCAGGGATCAGATATCCACTGACCTTTGGATGGTGCTACAAGCTAGTACCAGTTGAGCAAGAGAAGG
TAGAAGAAGCCAATGAAGGAGAGAACACCCGCTTGTTACACCCTGTGAGCCTGCATGGGATGGATGACCC
GGAGAGAGAAGTATTAGAGTGGAGGTTTGACAGCCGCCTAGCATTTCATCACATGGCCCGAGAGCTGCAT
CCGGACTGTACTGGGTCTCTCTGGTTAGACCAGATCTGAGCCTGGGAGCTCTCTGGCTAACTAGGGAACC
CACTGCTTAAGCCTCAATAAAGCTTGCCTTGAGTGCTTCAAGTAGTGTGTGCCCGTCTGTTGTGTGACTC
TGGTAACTAGAGATCCCTCAGACCCTTTTAGTCAGTGTGGAAAATCTCTAGCAGGGCCCGTTTAAACCCG
CTGATCAGCCTCGACTGTGCCTTCTAGTTGCCAGCCATCTGTTGTTTGCCCCTCCCCCGTGCCTTCCTTG
ACCCTGGAAGGTGCCACTCCCACTGTCCTTTCCTAATAAAATGAGGAAATTGCATCGCATTGTCTGAGTA
GGTGTCATTCTATTCTGGGGGGTGGGGTGGGGCAGGACAGCAAGGGGGAGGATTGGGAAGACAATAGCAG
GCATGCTGGGGATGCGGTGGGCTCTATGGCTTCTGAGGCGGAAAGAACCAGCTGGGGCTCTAGGGGGTAT
CCCC
[124 nt withheld, positions 1615-1738]
C
[91 nt withheld, positions 1740-1830]
A
[49 nt withheld, positions 1832-1880]
CCTTTGACGTTGGAGTCCACGTTCTTT
[37 nt withheld, positions 1908-1944]
ACCCTATCTCGGTCTATTCTTTTGATTTATAAGGGATTTTGCCGATTTCGGCCTATTGGTTAAAAAATGA
GCTGATTTAACAAAAATTTAACGCGAATTAATTCTGTGGAATGTGTGTCAGTTAGGGTGTGGAAAGTCCC
CAGGCTCCCCAGCAGGCAGAAGTATGCAAAGCATGCATCTCAATTAGTCAGCAACCAGGTGTGGAAAGTC
CCCAGGCTCCCCAGCAGGCAGAAGTATGCAAAGCATGCATCTCAATTAGTCAGCAACCATAGTCCCGCCC
CTAACTCCGCCCATCCCGCCCCTAACTCCGCCCAGTTCCGCCCATTCTCCGCCCCATGGCTGACTAATTT
TTTTTATTTATGCAGAGGCCGAGGCCGCCTCTGCCTCTGAGCTATTCCAGAAGTAGTGAGGAGGCTTTTT
TGGAGGCCTAGGCTTTTGCAAAAAGCTCCCGGGAGCTTGTATATCCATTTTCGGATCTGATCAGCACGTG
TTGACAATTAATCATCGGCATAGTATATCGGCATAGTATAATACGACAAGGTGAGGAACTAAACCATGGC
CAAGTTGACCAGTGCCGTTCCGGTGCTCACCGCGCGCGACGTCGCCGGAGCGGTCGAGTTCTGGACCGAC
CGGCTCGGGTTCTCCCGGGACTTCGTGGAGGACGACTTCGCCGGTGTGGTCCGGGACGACGTGACCCTGT
TCATCAGCGCGGTCCAGGACCAGGTGGTGCCGGACAACACCCTGGCCTGGGTGTGGGTGCGCGGCCTGGA
CGAGCTGTACGCCGAGTGGTCGGAGGTCGTGTCCACGAACTTCCGGGACGCCTCCGGGCCGGCCATGACC
GAGATCGGCGAGCAGCCGTGGGGGCGGGAGTTCGCCCTGCGCGACCCGGCCGGCAACTGCGTGCACTTCG
TGGCCGAGGAGCAGGACTGACACGTGCTACGAGATTTCGATTCCACCGCCGCCTTCTATGAAAGGTTGGG
CTTCGGAATCGTTTTCCGGGACGCCGGCTGGATGATCCTCCAGCGCGGGGATCTCATGCTGGAGTTCTTC
GCCCACCCCAACTTGTTTATTGCAGCTTATAATGGTTACAAATAAAGCAATAGCATCACAAATTTCACAA
ATAAAGCATTTTTTTCACTGCATTCTAGTTGTGGTTTGTCCAAACTCATCAATGTATCTTATCATGTCTG
TATACCGTCGACCTCTAGCTAGAGCTTGGCGTAATCATGGTCATAGCTGTTTCCTGTGTGAAATTGTTAT
CCGCTCACAATTCCACACAACATACGAGCCGGAAGCATAAAGTGTAAAGCCTGGGGTGCCTAATGAGTGA
GCTAACTCACATTAATTGCGTTGCGCTCACTGCCCGCTTTCCAGTCGGGAAACCTGTCGTGCCAGCTGCA
TTAATGAATCGGCCAACGCGCGGGGAGAGGCGGTTTGCGTATTGGGCGCTCTTCCGCTTCCTCGCTCACT
GACTCGCTGCGCTCGGTCGTTCGGCTGCGGCGAGCGGTATCAGCTCACTCAAAGGCGGTAATACGGTTAT
CCACAGAATCAGGGGATAACGCAGGAAAGAACATGTGAGCAAAAGGCCAGCAAAAGGCCAGGAACCGTAA
AAAGGCCGCGTTGCTGGCGTTTTTCCATAGGCTCCGCCCCCCTGACGAGCATCACAAAAATCGACGCTCA
AGTCAGAGGTGGCGAAACCCGACAGGACTATAAAGATACCAGGCGTTTCCCCCTGGAAGCTCCCTCGTGC
GCTCTCCTGTTCCGACCCTGCCGCTTACCGGATACCTGTCCGCCTTTCTCCCTTCGGGAAGCGTGGCGCT
TTCTCATAGCTCACGCTGTAGGTATCTCAGTTCGGTGTAGGTCGTTCGCTCCAAGCTGGGCTGTGTGCAC
GAACCCCCCGTTCAGCCCGACCGCTGCGCCTTATCCGGTAACTATCGTCTTGAGTCCAACCCGGTAAGAC
ACGACTTATCGCCACTGGCAGCAGCCACTGGTAACAGGATTAGCAGAGCGAGGTATGTAGGCGGTGCTAC
AGAGTTCTTGAAGTGGTGGCCTAACTACGGCTACACTAGAAGAACAGTATTTGGTATCTGCGCTCTGCTG
AAGCCAGTTACCTTCGGAAAAAGAGTTGGTAGCTCTTGATCCGGCAAACAAACCACCGCTGGTAGCGGTG
GTTTTTTTGTTTGCAAGCAGCAGATTACGCGCAGAAAAAAAGGATCTCAAGAAGATCCTTTGATCTTTTC
TACGGGGTCTGACGCTCAGTGGAACGAAAACTCACGTTAAGGGATTTTGGTCATGAGATTATCAAAAAGG
ATCTTCACCTAGATCCTTTTAAATTAAAAATGAAGTTTTAAATCAATCTAAAGTATATATGAGTAAACTT
GGTCTGACAGTTACCAATGCTTAATCAGTGAGGCACCTATCTCAGCGATCTGTCTATTTCGTTCATCCAT
AGTTGCCTGACTCCCCGTCGTGTAGATAACTACGATACGGGAGGGCTTACCATCTGGCCCCAGTGCTGCA
ATGATACCGCGAGACCCACGCTCACCGGCTCCAGATTTATCAGCAATAAACCAGCCAGCCGGAAGGGCCG
AGCGCAGAAGTGGTCCTGCAACTTTATCCGCCTCCATCCAGTCTATTAATTGTTGCCGGGAAGCTAGAGT
AAGTAGTTCGCCAGTTAATAGTTTGCGCAACGTTGTTGCCATTGCTACAGGCATCGTGGTGTCACGCTCG
TCGTTTGGTATGGCTTCATTCAGCTCCGGTTCCCAACGATCAAGGCGAGTTACATGATCCCCCATGTTGT
GCAAAAAAGCGGTTAGCTCCTTCGGTCCTCCGATCGTTGTCAGAAGTAAGTTGGCCGCAGTGTTATCACT
CATGGTTATGGCAGCACTGCATAATTCTCTTACTGTCATGCCATCCGTAAGATGCTTTTCTGTGACTGGT
GAGTACTCAACCAAGTCATTCTGAGAATAGTGTATGCGGCGACCGAGTTGCTCTTGCCCGGCGTCAATAC
GGGATAATACCGCGCCACATAGCAGAACTTTAAAAGTGCTCATCATTGGAAAACGTTCTTCGGGGCGAAA
ACTCTCAAGGATCTTACCGCTGTTGAGATCCAGTTCGATGTAACCCACTCGTGCACCCAACTGATCTTCA
GCATCTTTTACTTTCACCAGCGTTTCTGGGTGAGCAAAAACAGGAAGGCAAAATGCCGCAAAAAAGGGAA
TAAGGGCGACACGGAAATGTTGAATACTCATACTCTTCCTTTTTCAATATTATTGAAGCATTTATCAGGG
TTATTGTCTCATGAGCGGATACATATTTGAATGTATTTAGAAAAATAAACAAATAGGGGTTCCGCGCACA
TTTCCCCGAAAAGTGCCACCTGACGTCGACGGATCGGGAGATCTCCCGATCCCCTATGGTGCACTCTCAG
TACAATCTGCTCTGATGCCGCATAGTTAAGCCAGTATCTGCTCCCTGCTTGTGTGTTGGAGGTCGCTGAG
TAGTGCGCGAGCAAAATTTAAGCTACAACAAGGCAAGGCTTGACCGACAATTGCATGAAGAATCTGCTTA
GGGTTAGGCGTTTTGCGCTGCTTCGCGATGTACGGGCCAGATATACGCGTTGACATTGATTATTGACTAG
TTATTAATAGTAATCAATTACGGGGTCATTAGTTCATAGCCCATATATGGAGTTCCGCGTTACATAACTT
ACGGTAAATGGCCCGCCTGGCTGACCGCCCAACGACCCCCGCCCATTGACGTCAATAATGACGTATGTTC
CCATAGTAACGCCAATAGGGACTTTCCATTGACGTCAATGGGTGGAGTATTTACGGTAAACTGCCCACTT
GGCAGTACATCAAGTGTATCATATGCCAAGTACGCCCCCTATTGACGTCAATGACGGTAAATGGCCCGCC
TGGCATTATGCCCAGTACATGACCTTATGGGACTTTCCTACTTGGCAGTACATCTACGTATTAGTCATCG
CTATTACCATGGTGATGCGGTTTTGGCAGTACATCAATGGGCGTGGATAGCGGTTTGACTCACGGGGATT
TCCAAGTCTCCACCCCATTGACGTCAATGGGAGTTTGTTTTGGCACCAAAATCAACGGGACTTTCCAAAA
TGTCGTAACAACTCCGCCCCATTGACGCAAATGGGCGGTAGGCGTGTACGGTGGGAGGTCTATATAAGCA
GCGCGTTTTGCCTGTACTGGGTCTCTCTGGTTAGACCAGATCTGAGCCTGGGAGCTCTCTGGCTAACTAG
GGAACCCACTGCTTAAGCCTCAATAAAGCTTGCCTTGAGTGCTTCAAGTAGTGTGTGCCCGTCTGTTGTG
TGACTCTGGTAACTAGAGATCCCTCAGACCCTTTTAGTCAGTGTGGAAAATCTCTAGCAGTGGCGCCCGA
ACAGGGACTTGAAAGCGAAAGGGAAACCAGAGGAGCTCTCTCGACGCAGGACTCGGCTTGCTGAAGCGCG
CACGGCAAGAGGCGAGGGGCGGCGACTGGTGAGTACGCCAAAAATTTTGACTAGCGGAGGCTAGAAGGAG
AGAGATGGGTGCGAGAGCGTCAGTATTAAGCGGGGGAGAATTAGATCGCGATGGGAAAAAATTCGGTTAA
GGCCAGGGGGAAAGAAAAAATATAAATTAAAACATATAGTATGGGCAAGCAGGGAGCTAGAACGATTCGC
AGTTAATCCTGGCCTGTTAGAAACATCAGAAGGCTGTAGACAAATACTGGGACAGCTACAACCATCCCTT
CAGACAGGATCAGAAGAACTTAGATCATTATATAATACAGTAGCAACCCTCTATTGTGTGCATCAAAGGA
TAGAGATAAAAGACACCAAGGAAGCTTTAGACAAGATAGAGGAAGAGCAAAACAAAAGTAAGACCACCGC
ACAGCAAGCGGCCGCTGATCTTCAGACCTGGAGGAGGAGATATGAGGGACAATTGGAGAAGTGAATTATA
TAAATATAAAGTAGTAAAAATTGAACCATTAGGAGTAGCACCCACCAAGGCAAAGAGAAGAGTGGTGCAG
AGAGAAAAAAGAGCAGTGGGAATAGGAGCTTTGTTCCTTGGGTTCTTGGGAGCAGCAGGAAGCACTATGG
GCGCAGCGTCAATGACGCTGACGGTACAGGCCAGACAATTATTGTCTGGTATAGTGCAGCAGCAGAACAA
TTTGCTGAGGGCTATTGAGGCGCAACAGCATCTGTTGCAACTCACAGTCTGGGGCATCAAGCAGCTCCAG
GCAAGAATCCTGGCTGTGGAAAGATACCTAAAGGATCAACAGCTCCTGGGGATTTGGGGTTGCTCTGGAA
AACTCATTTGCACCACTGCTGTGCCTTGGAATGCTAGTTGGAGTAATAAATCTCTGGAACAGATTTGGAA
TCACACGACCTGGATGGAGTGGGACAGAGAAATTAACAATTACACAAGCTTAATACACTCCTTAATTGAA
GAATCGCAAAACCAGCAAGAAAAGAATGAACAAGAATTATTGGAATTAGATAAATGGGCAAGTTTGTGGA
ATTGGTTTAACATAACAAATTGGCTGTGGTATATAAAATTATTCATAATGATAGTAGGAGGCTTGGTAGG
TTTAAGAATAGTTTTTGCTGTACTTTCTATAGTGAATAGAGTTAGGCAGGGATATTCACCATTATCGTTT
CAGACCCACCTCCCAACCCCGAGGGGACCCGACAGGCCCGAAGGAATAGAAGAAGAAGGTGGAGAGAGAG
ACAGAGACAGATCCATTCGATTAGTGAACGGATCGGCACTGCGTGCGCCAATTCTGCAGACAAATGGCAG
TATTCATCCACAATTTTAAAAGAAAAGGGGGGATTGGGGGGTACAGTGCAGGGGAAAGAATAGTAGACAT
AATAGCAACAGACATACAAACTAAAGAATTACAAAAACAAATTACAAAAATTCAAAATTTTCGGGTTTAT
TACAGGGACAGCAGAGATCCAGTTTGGTTAATTAAGGGTGCAGCGGCCTCCGCGCCGGGTTTTGGCGCCT
CCCGCGGGCGCCCCCCTCCTCACGGCGAGCGCTGCCACGTCAGACGAAGGGCGCAGCGAGCGTCCTGATC
CTTCCGCCCGGACGCTCAGGACAGCGGCCCGCTGCTCATAAGACTCGGCCTTAGAACCCCAGTATCAGCA
GAAGGACATTTTAGGACGGGACTTGGGTGACTCTAGGGCACTGGTTTTCTTTCCAGAGAGCGGAACAGGC
GAGGAAAAGTAGTCCCTTCTCGGCGATTCTGCGGAGGGATCTCCGTGGGGCGGTGAACGCCGATGATTAT
ATAAGGACGCGCCGGGTGTGGCACAGCTAGTTCCGTCGCAGCCGGGATTTGGGTCGCGGTTCTTGTTTGT
GGATCGCTGTGATCGTCACTTGGTGAGTAGCGGGCTGCTGGGCTGGCCGGGGCTTTCGTGGCCGCCGGGC
CGCTCGGTGGGACGGAAGCGTGTGGAGAGACCGCCAAGGGCTGTAGTCTGGGTCCGCGAGCAAGGTTGCC
CTGAACTGGGGGTTGGGGGGAGCGCAGCAAAATGGCGGCTGTTCCCGAGTCTTGAATGGAAGACGCTTGT
GAGGCGGGCTGTGAGGTCGTTGAAACAAGGTGGGGGGCATGGTGGGCGGCAAGAACCCAAGGTCTTGAGG
CCTTCGCTAATGCGGGAAAGCTCTTATTCGGGTGAGATGGGCTGGGGCACCATCTGGGGACCCTGACGTG
AAGTTTGTCACTGACTGGAGAACTCGGTTTGTCGTCTGTTGCGGGGGCGGCAGTTATGGCGGTGCCGTTG
GGCAGTGCACCCGTACCTTTGGGAGCGCGCGCCCTCGTCGTGTCGTGACGTCACCCGTTCTGTTGGCTTA
TAATGCAGGGTGGGGCCACCTGCCGGTAGGTGTGCGGTAGGCTTTTCTCCGTCGCAGGACGCAGGGTTCG
GGCCTAGGGTAGGCTCTCCTGAATCGACAGGCGCCGGACCTCTGGTGAGGGGAGGGATAAGTGAGGCGTC
AGTTTCTTTGGTCGGTTTTATGTACCTATCTTCTTAAGTAGCTGAAGCTCCGGTTTTGAACTATGCGCTC
GGGGTTGGCGAGTGTGTTTTGTGAAGTTTTTTAGGCACCTTTTGAAATGTAATCATTTGGGTCAATATGT
AATTTTCAGTGTTAGACTAGTAAATTGTCCGCTAAATTCTGGCCGTTTTTGGCTTTTTTGTTAGACAGTT
AATTAAGCCACCATGAGCGAGCTGATCAAGGAGAACATGCACATGAAGCTGTACATGGAGGGCACCGTGA
ACAACCACCACTTCAAGTGCACATCCGAGGGCGAAGGCAAGCCCTACGAGGGCACCCAGACCATGAAGAT
CAAGGTGGTCGAGGGCGGCCCTCTCCCCTTCGCCTTCGACATCCTGGCTACCAGCTTCATGTACGGCAGC
AAAGCCTTCATCAACCACACCCAGGGCATCCCCGACTTCTTTAAGCAGTCCTTCCCTGAGGGCTTCACAT
GGGAGAGAATCACCACATACGAAGACGGGGGCGTGCTGACCGCTACCCAGGACACCAGCTTCCAGAACGG
CTGCATCATCTACAACGTCAAGATCAACGGGGTGAACTTCCCATCCAACGGCCCTGTGATGCAGAAGAAA
ACACGCGGCTGGGAGGCCAACACCGAGATGCTGTACCCCGCTGACGGCGGCCTGAGAGGCCACAGCCAGA
TGGCCCTGAAGCTCGTGGGCGGGGGCTACCTGCACTGCTCCTTCAAGACCACATACAGATCCAAGAAACC
CGCTAAGAACCTCAAGATGCCCGGCTTCCACTTCGTGGACCACAGACTGGAAAGAATCAAGGAGGCCGAC
AAAGAGACCTACGTCGAGCAGCACGAGATGGCTGTGGCCAAGTACTGCGACCTCCCTAGCAAACTGGGGC
ACAGATAATAACCTGCAAAAACGACCATGGCTGTAGACTGTTACGACCATGGCTGTAGACTGTTACGACC
ATGGCTGTAGACTGTTACGACCATGGCTGTAGACTGTTAAATGCAGGCGGGCCAGATATACGCGTTGACA
TTGATTATTGACTAGTTATTAATAGTAATCAATTACGGGGTCATTAGTTCATAGCCCATATATGGAGTTC
CGCGTTACATAACTTACGGTAAATGGCCCGCCTGGCTGACCGCCCAACGACCCCCGCCCATTGACGTCAA
TAATGACGTATGTTCCCATAGTAACGCCAATAGGGACTTTCCATTGACGTCAATGGGTGGAGTATTTACG
GTAAACTGCCCACTTGGCAGTACATCAAGTGTATCATATGCCAAGTACGCCCCCTATTGACGTCAATGAC
GGTAAATGGCCCGCCTGGCATTATGCCCAGTACATGACCTTATGGGACTTTCCTACTTGGCAGTACATCT
ACGTATTAGTCATCGCTATTACCATGGTGATGCGGTTTTGGCAGTACATCAATGGGCGTGGATAGCGGTT
TGACTCACGGGGATTTCCAAGTCTCCACCCCATTGACGTCAATGGGAGTTTGTTTTGGCACCAAAATCAA
CGGGACTTTCCAAAATGTCGTAACAACTCCGCCCCATTGACGCAAATGGGCGGTAGGCGTGTACGGTGGG
AGGTCTATATAAGCAGCGGTAACCCCCGGGTACCGGTCGCCACCATGGTGAGCAAGGGCGAGGAGCTGTT
CACCGGGGTGGTGCCCATCCTGGTCGAGCTGGACGGCGACGTAAACGGCCACAAGTTCAGCGTGTCCGGC
GAGGGCGAGGGCGATGCCACCTACGGCAAGCTGACCCTGAAGTTCATCTGCACCACCGGCAAGCTGCCCG
TGCCCTGGCCCACCCTCGTGACCACCCTGACCTACGGCGTGCAGTGCTTCAGCCGCTACCCCGACCACAT
GAAGCAGCACGACTTCTTCAAGTCCGCCATGCCCGAAGGCTACGTCCAGGAGCGCACCATCTTCTTCAAG
GACGACGGCAACTACAAGACCCGCGCCGAGGTGAAGTTCGAGGGCGACACCCTGGTGAACCGCATCGAGC
TGAAGGGCATCGACTTCAAGGAGGACGGCAACATCCTGGGGCACAAGCTGGAGTACAACTACAACAGCCA
CAACGTCTATATCATGGCCGACAAGCAGAAGAACGGCATCAAGGTGAACTTCAAGATCCGCCACAACATC
GAGGACGGCAGCGTGCAGCTCGCCGACCACTACCAGCAGAACACCCCCATCGGCGACGGCCCCGTGCTGC
TGCCCGACAACCACTACCTGAGCACCCAGTCCGCCCTGAGCAAAGACCCCAACGAGAAGCGCGATCACAT
GGTCCTGCTGGAGTTCGTGACCGCCGCCGGGATCACTCTCGGCATGGACGAGCTGTACAAGTAAAGCGGC
CGCGACTCTAGAGATCTAGAGAGGAGGATCCGCGAAAAGTCCGGAATTCAGGTGGGAGTACTGCTCAGAG
CTACAACTCTAGGAGTAGGGACTCCAAGCCTAGAGCTCCAAGAGAGGGTGAAGGGCAGGGAGAAAATTAT
AGTAATAGTTGCAATGAGTCACTTGCTTCTAGATCAAGATCAGAGACTCTGCTCTCCGTGTTCACAGCGG
ACCTTGATTTAATGTCATACAATTAAGGCACGCGGTGAATGCCAAGAGCGGAGCCTACAGCTGCACTTGA
AGGACATCCGAGAGAAGTTAGGAAGGGTGGGGAGAAACAATTCTAGAATGAACCCATCCTGTGCGACACC
AATTG
