LOCUS       Exported 473 bp ds-DNA linear SYN 24-JUN-2021
DEFINITION  pFUGW-UBCp-RFP-[miR-132 sensor]-CMVp-GFP-[miR-124].
ACCESSION   .
VERSION     .
KEYWORDS    pAWp7-12
SOURCE      synthetic DNA construct
  ORGANISM  synthetic DNA construct
REFERENCE   1 (bases 1 to 473)
  AUTHORS   Wong AS, Choi GC, Cheng AA, Purcell O, Lu TK
  TITLE     Massively parallel high-order combinatorial genetics in human cells.
  JOURNAL   Nat Biotechnol. 2015 Sep;33(9):952-61. doi: 10.1038/nbt.3326. Epub
            2015 Aug 17.
  PUBMED    26280411
REFERENCE   2 (bases 1 to 473)
  AUTHORS   .
  TITLE     Direct Submission
  JOURNAL   Exported Jun 24, 2021 from SnapGene Server 1.1.58
            http://www.snapgene.com
FEATURES             Location/Qualifiers
     source          1..473
                     /organism="synthetic DNA construct"
                     /mol_type="other DNA"
     primer_bind     complement(447..468)
                     /label=EGFP-C
                     /note="EGFP, forward primer"
ORIGIN
        1 tttgtaatcc agaggttgat tatcgataag cttgatatcg caattggtgt cgcacaggat
       61 gggttcattc tagaattgtt tctccccacc cttcctaact tctctcggat gtccttcaag
      121 tgcagctgta ggctccgctc ttggcattca ccgcgtgcct taattgtatg acattaaatc
      181 aaggtccgct gtgaacacgg agagcagagt ctctgatctt gatctagaag caagtgactc
      241 attgcaacta ttactataat tttctccctg cccttcaccc tctcttggag ctctaggctt
      301 ggagtcccta ctcctagagt tgtagctctg agcagtactc ccacctgaat tccggacttt
      361 tcgcggatcc tcctctctag atctctagag tcgcggccgc tttacttgta cagctcgtcc
      421 atgccgagag tgatcccggc ggcggtcacg aactccagca ggaccatgtg atc
//
