>Addgene plasmid #72744 | pAWp7-12 | addgene partial sequence | sequence record 136479 | SV40pA-R 5'-GAAATTTGTGATGCTATTGC-3'
GGGGTGGGCGAAGAACTCCAGCATGAGATCCCCGCGCTGGAGGATCATCCAGCCGGCGTCCCGGAAAACG
ATTCCGAAGCCCAACCTTTCATAGAAGGCGGCGGTGGAATCGAAATCTCGTAGCACGTGTCAGTCCTGCT
CCTCGGCCACGAAGTGCACGCAGTTGCCGGCCGGGTCGCGCAGGGCGAACTCCCGCCCCCACGGCTGCTC
GCCGATCTCGGTCATGGCCGGCCCGGAGGCGTCCCGGAAGTTCGTGGACACGACCTCCGACCACTCGGCG
TACAGCTCGTCCAGGCCGCGCACCCACACCCAGGCCAGGGTGTTGTCCGGCACCACCTGGTCCTGGACCG
CGCTGATGAACAGGGTCACGTCGTCCCGGACCACACCGGCGAAGTCGTCCTCCACGAAGTCCCGGGAGAA
CCCGAGCCGGTCGGTCCAGAACTCGACCGCTCCGGCGACGTCGCGCGCGGTGAGCACCGGAACGGCACTG
GTCAACTTGGCCATGGTTTAGTTCCTCACCTTGTCGTATTATACTATGCCGATATACTATGCCGATGATT
AATTGTCAACACGTGCTGATCAGATCCGAAAATGGATATACAAGCTCCCGGGAGCTT
