>Addgene plasmid #72744 | pAWp7-12 | addgene partial sequence | sequence record 137907 | TagRFPmKate-F1 5'-AGGCCGACAAAGAGACCTAC-3'
ACCTCCCTAGCAAACTGGGGCACAGATAATAACCTGCAAAAACGACCATGGCTGTAGACTGTTACGACCA
TGGCTGTAGACTGTTACGACCATGGCTGTAGACTGTTACGACCATGGCTGTAGACTGTTAAATGCAGGCG
GGCCAGATATACGCGTTGACATTGATTATTGACTAGTTATTAATAGTAATCAATTACGGGGTCATTAGTT
CATAGCCCATATATGGAGTTCCGCGTTACATAACTTACGGTAAATGGCCCGCCTGGCTGACCGCCCAACG
ACCCCCGCCCATTGACGTCAATAATGACGTATGTTCCCATAGTAACGCCAATAGGGACTTTCCATTGACG
TCAATGGGTGGAGTATTTACGGTAAACTGCCCACTTGGCAGTACATCAAGTGTATCATATGCCAAGTACG
CCCCCTATTGACGTCAATGACGGTAAATGGCCCGCCTGGCATTATGCCCAGTACATGACCTTATGGGACT
TTCCTACTTGGCAGTACATCTACGTATTAGTCATCGCTATTACCATGGTGATGCGGTTTTGGCAGTACAT
CAATGGGCGTGGATAGCGGTTTGACTCACGGGGATTTCCAAGTCTCCACCCCATTGACGTCA
